>Addgene plasmid #67584 | pKDH | depositor full sequence | sequence record 116331 | pKDH sequence 6675 bps
GCGCGCGGTACCCAGTACATTAAAAACGTCCGCAATGTGTTATTAAGTTGTCTAAGCGTCAATTTGTTTA
CACCACAATATATCCTGCCACCAGCCAGCCAACAGCTCCCCGACCGGCAGCTCGGCACAAAATCACCACT
CGATACAGGCAGCCCATCAGTCCACTAGACCAGTACCTTGGAGGCCTGTGCGCATCCCAGGGTGGGTCCC
GTATACCCCGGGGAATTCAAGCTTGGATCCCTCGAGGTTAACACGCGTGTCGACGAGCTCCTGCAGGATC
CTCTAGAGCTTTCGTTCGTATCATCGGTTTCGACAACGTTCGTCAAGTTCAATGCATCAGTTTCATTGCG
CACACACCAGAATCCTACTGAGTTCGAGTATTATGGCATTGGGAAAACTGTTTTTCTTGTACCATTTGTT
GTGCTTGTAATTTACTGTGTTTTTTATTCGGTTTTCGCTATCGAACTGTGAAATGGAAATGGATGGAGAA
GAGTTAATGAATGATATGGTCCTTTTGTTCATTCTCAAATTAATATTATTTGTTTTTTCTCTTATTTGTT
GTGTGTTGAATTTGAAATTATAAGAGATATGCAAACATTTTGTTTTGAGTAAAAATGTGTCAAATCGTGG
CCTCTAATGACCGAAGTTAATATGAGGAGTAAAACACTTGTAGTTGTACCATTATGCTTATTCACTAGGC
AACAAATATATTTTCAGACCTAGAAAAGCTGCAAATGTTACTGAATACAAGTATGTCCTCTTGTGTTTTA
GACATTTATGAACTTTCCTTTATGTAATTTTCCAGAATCCTTGTCAGATTCTAATCATTGCTTTATAATT
ATAGTTATACTCATGGATTTGTAGTTGAGTATGAAAATATTTTTTAATGCATTTTATGACTTGCCAATTG
ATTGACAACATGCATCAATCGATGATCATGAGCGGAGAATTAAGGGAGTCACGTTATGACCCCCGCCGAT
GACGCGGGACAAGCCGTTTTACGTTTGGAACTGACAGAACCGCAACGTTGAAGGAGCCACTGAGCCGCGG
GTTTCTGGAGTTTAATGAGCTAAGCACATACGTCAGAAACCATTATTGCGCGTTCAAAAGTCGCCTAAGG
TCACTATCAGCTAGCAAATATTTCTTGTCAAAAATGCTCCACTGACGTTCCATAAATTCCCCTCGGTATC
CAATTAGAGTCTCATATTCACTCTCAAATGGGAAAGAAGCCAGAGCTTACTGCTACTTCCGTGGAGAAGT
TCCTTATTGAGAAGTTCGATTCCGTGTCTGATCTTATGCAACTTTCTGAGGGTGAAGAGTCTAGGGCTTT
CTCTTTTGATGTTGGTGGAAGGGGTTATGTTCTTAGGGTGAACTCTTGCGCTGATGGATTCTACAAGGAT
CGTTACGTTTACAGGCATTTCGCTTCAGCTGCTTTGCCAATTCCAGAGGTGTTGGATATTGGAGAGTTCT
CTGAGTCTCTTACTTACTGCATTTCTAGGCGTGCTCAAGGTGTTACTCTTCAGGATCTTCCAGAAACTGA
GCTTCCAGCTGTTCTTCAACCAGTTGCTGAGGCTATGGATGCTATTGCTGCTGCTGATCTTTCTCAAACT
TCCGGATTTGGACCATTTGGTCCACAAGGTATCGGACAGTACACTACTTGGAGGGATTTCATTTGCGCTA
TTGCTGATCCACATGTTTACCACTGGCAGACTGTGATGGATGATACTGTTTCTGCTTCTGTTGCTCAGGC
TCTTGATGAACTTATGCTTTGGGCTGAGGATTGTCCAGAAGTTAGGCACCTTGTTCACGCTGATTTCGGA
TCTAACAACGTGCTCACTGATAACGGAAGGATCACTGCTGTTATTGATTGGTCCGAGGCTATGTTTGGAG
ATTCTCAGTACGAGGTGGCAAACATTTTTTTCTGGCGACCTTGGCTTGCTTGTATGGAACAGCAGACTAG
ATATTTCGAGAGAAGGCATCCAGAACTTGCTGGATCTCCAAGGCTTAGGGCTTACATGCTTAGGATTGGA
CTTGATCAGCTTTACCAGTCTCTCGTGGATGGAAATTTTGATGATGCTGCTTGGGCTCAGGGAAGATGTG
ATGCTATTGTGAGGTCTGGTGCTGGAACTGTTGGAAGGACTCAGATTGCTAGAAGATCAGCTGCTGTTTG
GACTGATGGATGCGTTGAAGTGCTTGCTGATTCTGGAAATAGAAGGCCATCTACTAGACCAAGGGCTAAG
AAGTGAATCGTTCAAACATTTGGCAATAAAGTTTCTTAAGATTGAATCCTGTTGCCGGTCTTGCGATGAT
TATCATATAATTTCTGTTGAATTACGTTAAGCATGTAATAATTAACATGTAATGCATGACGTTATTTATG
AGATGGGTTTTTATGATTAGAGTCCCGCAATTATACATTTAATACGCGATAGAAAACAAAATATAGCTCG
CAAACTAGGATAAATTATCGCTCGCGGTGTCATCTATGTTACTAGTAGATCTGGTGACCCCTATGTAAGG
GGCCGGCCATTTAAATTCGCGATTAATTAACCTGTGGTTGGCATGCACATACAAATGGACGAACGGATAA
ACCTTTTCACGCCCTTTTAAATATCCGATTATTCTAATAAACGCTCTTTTCTCTTAGGTTTACCCGCCAA
TATATCCTGTCAAACACTGATAGTTTAAACTGAAGGCGGGAAACGACAATCTGATATCGCGCGCGGTACC
TGAGCAAAAGGCCAGCAAAAGGCCAGGAACCGTAAAAAGGCCGCGTTGCTGGCGTTTTTCCATAGGCTCC
GCCCCCCTGACGAGCATCACAAAAATCGACGCTCAAGTCAGAGGTGGCGAAACCCGACAGGACTATAAAG
ATACCAGGCGTTTCCCCCTGGAAGCTCCCTCGTGCGCTCTCCTGTTCCGACCCTGCCGCTTACCGGATAC
CTGTCCGCCTTTCTCCCTTCGGGAAGCGTGGCGCTTTCTCATAGCTCACGCTGTAGGTATCTCAGTTCGG
TGTAGGTCGTTCGCTCCAAGCTGGGCTGTGTGCACGAACCCCCCGTTCAGCCCGACCGCTGCGCCTTATC
CGGTAACTATCGTCTTGAGTCCAACCCGGTAAGACACGACTTATCGCCACTGGCAGCAGCCACTGGTAAC
AGGATTAGCAGAGCGAGGTATGTAGGCGGTGCTACAGAGTTCTTGAAGTGGTGGCCTAACTACGGCTACA
CTAGAAGAACAGTATTTGGTATCTGCGCTCTGCTGAAGCCAGTTACCTTCGGAAAAAGAGTTGGTAGCTC
TTGATCCGGCAAACAAACCACCGCTGGTAGCGGTGGTTTTTTTGTTTGCAAGCAGCAGATTACGCGCAGA
AAAAAAGGATCTCAAGAAGATCCTTTGATCTTTTCTACGGGGTCTGACGCTCAGTGGAACGAAAACTCAC
GTTAAGGGATTTTGGTCATGAGATTATCAAAAAGGATCTTCACCTAGATCCTTTTAAATTAAAAATGAAG
TTTTAAATCAATCTAAAGTATATATGAGTAAACTTGGTCTGACAGTTACCAATGCTTAATCAGTGAGGCA
CCTATCTCAGCGATCTGTCTATTTCGTTCATCCATAGTTGCCTGACTCCCCGTCGTGTAGATAACTACGA
TACGGGAGGGCTTACCATCTGGCCCCAGTGCTGCAATGATACCGCGAGAACCACGCTCACCGGCTCCAGA
TTTATCAGCAATAAACCAGCCAGCCGGAAGGGCCGAGCGCAGAAGTGGTCCTGCAACTTTATCCGCCTCC
ATCCAGTCTATTAATTGTTGCCGGGAAGCTAGAGTAAGTAGTTCGCCAGTTAATAGTTTGCGCAACGTTG
TTGCCATTGCTACAGGCATCGTGGTGTCACGCTCGTCGTTTGGTATGGCTTCATTCAGCTCCGGTTCCCA
ACGATCAAGGCGAGTTACATGATCCCCCATGTTGTGCAAAAAAGCGGTTAGCTCCTTCGGTCCTCCGATC
GTTGTCAGAAGTAAGTTGGCCGCAGTGTTATCACTCATGGTTATGGCAGCACTGCATAATTCTCTTACTG
TCATGCCATCCGTAAGATGCTTTTCTGTGACTGGTGAGTACTCAACCAAGTCATTCTGAGAATAGTGTAT
GCGGCGACCGAGTTGCTCTTGCCCGGCGTCAATACGGGATAATACCGCGCCACATAGCAGAACTTTAAAA
GTGCTCATCATTGGAAAACGTTCTTCGGGGCGAAAACTCTCAAGGATCTTACCGCTGTTGAGATCCAGTT
CGATGTAACCCACTCGTGCACCCAACTGATCTTCAGCATCTTTTACTTTCACCAGCGTTTCTGGGTGAGC
AAAAACAGGAAGGCAAAATGCCGCAAAAAAGGGAATAAGGGCGACACGGAAATGTTGAATACTCATACTC
TTCCTTTTTCAATATTATTGAAGCATTTATCAGGGTTATTGTCTCATGAGCGGATACATATTTGAATGTA
TTTAGAAAAATAAACAAATAGGGGTTCCGCGCACATTTCCCCGAAAAGTGCCACGGGCCCCGCTCACCGG
GCTGGTTGCCCTCGCCGCTGGGCTGGCGGCCGTCTATGGCCCTGCAAACGCGCCAGAAACGCCGTCGAAG
CCGTGTGCGAGACACCGCGGCCGCCGGCGTTGTGGATACCTCGCGGAAAACTTGGCCCTCACTGACAGAT
GAGGGGCGGACGTTGACACTTGAGGGGCCGACTCACCCGGCGCGGCGTTGACAGATGAGGGGCAGGCTCG
ATTTCGGCCGGCGACGTGGAGCTGGCCAGCCTCGCAAATCGGCGAAAACGCCTGATTTTACGCGAGTTTC
CCACAGATGATGTGGACAAGCCTGGGGATAAGTGCCCTGCGGTATTGACACTTGAGGGGCGCGACTACTG
ACAGATGAGGGGCGCGATCCTTGACACTTGAGGGGCAGAGTGCTGACAGATGAGGGGCGCACCTATTGAC
ATTTGAGGGGCTGTCCACAGGCAGAAAATCCAGCATTTGCAAGGGTTTCCGCCCGTTTTTCGGCCACCGC
TAACCTGTCTTTTAACCTGCTTTTAAACCAATATTTATAAACCTTGTTTTTAACCAGGGCTGCGCCCTGT
GCGCGTGACCGCGCACGCCGAAGGGGGGTGCCCCCCCTTCTCGAACCCTCCCGGCCCGCTGTCGACTACC
TAGATGTGGCGCAACGATGCCGGCGACAAGCAGGAGCGCACCGACTTCTTCCGCATCAAGTGTTTTGGCT
CTCAGGCCGAGGCCCACGGCAAGTATTTGGGCAAGGGGTCGCTGGTATTCGTGCAGGGCAAGATTCGGAA
TACCAAGTACGAGAAGGACGGCCAGACGGTCTACGGGACCGACTTCATTGCCGATAAGGTGGATTATCTG
GACACCAAGGCACCAGGCGGGTCAAATCAGGAATAAGGGCACATTGCCCCGGCGTGAGTCGGGGCAATCC
CGCAAGGAGGGTGAATGAATCGCACCTTCGATCGCAAGGCGTATCGCCAGGAACTGATCGACGCCGGCTT
CTCGGCCGAAGATGCCGAAACGATCGCCTCGCGCACCGTCATGCGTGCCCCGCGCGAAACCTTCCAGTCG
GTCGGCTCGATGGTCCAGCAGGCCACCGCCAAGATCGAACGCGATTCGGTCCAGCTGGCCCCGCCGGCCC
TTCCGGCCCCGTCGGCCGCCGTCGAACGCTCGCGCCGGCTGGAACAGGAAGCCGCCGGCCTGGCCAAGTC
GATGACCATCGACACCCGCGGCACCATGACCACCAAGAAGCGCAAGACCGCCGGCGAGGATCTGGCCAAG
CAGGTCAGCGAAGCCAAGCAGGCCGCCCTGCTGAAGCATACCAAGCAGCAGATCAAGGAAATGCAGCTGT
CGCTGTTCGACATCGCCCCGTGGCCGGATACCATGCGGGCCATGCCGAATGATACCGCCCGCTCGGCCCT
GTTCACCACCCGCAATAAGAAGATCCCGCGCGAAGCCCTCCAGAATAAGGTCATCTTCCACGTCAACAAG
GATGTCAAGATCACCTATACCGGCGTCGAACTGCGGGCCGATGATGATGAACTGGTCTGGCAGCAGGTCC
TGGAATATGCCAAGCGCACCCCGATCGGCGAACCGATCACCTTCACCTTCTATGAACTGTGCCAGGATCT
GGGCTGGTCGATCAATGGCCGCTATTATACCAAGGCCGAAGAATGCCTGTCGCGCCTCCAGGCGACCGCG
ATGGGCTTCACCTCGGATCGCGTCGGCCATCTGGAATCGGTCAGCCTGCTGCACCGCTTCCGCGTCCTGG
ATCGCGGCAAGAAGACCTCGCGCTGCCAGGTCCTGATCGACGAAGAAATCGTCGTCCTGTTCGCCGGCGA
TCATTATACCAAGTTCATCTGGGAGAAGTATCGCAAGCTGTCGCCGACCGCCCGCCGCATGTTCGATTAT
TTCTCGTCGCACCGCGAACCGTATCCGCTGAAGCTGGAAACCTTCCGCCTGATGTGCGGCTCGGATTCGA
CCCGCGTCAAGAAGTGGCGCGAACAGGTCGGCGAAGCCTGCGAAGAACTGCGCGGCTCGGGCCTGGTCGA
ACATGCCTGGGTCAATGATGATCTGGTCCATTGCAAGCGCTAGGGCCTTGTGGGGTCAGTTCCGGCTGGG
GGTTCAGCCAGCGCTTTACGATATC
Features (pLannotate 1.2.2; 11 found; start..end, strand, type, name):
     66..90      -  misc_feature   LB T-DNA repeat: left border repeat from nopaline C58 T-DNA
    287..928     +  terminator     E9 terminator: terminator and polyadenylation signal from the pea rbcS-E9 gene
   1017..1196    +  promoter       NOS promoter: nopaline synthase promoter
   1224..2240    +  CDS            hph: KHYB_ECOLX - Experimental evidence at protein level: Swiss-Prot protein existence level 1. The aminoglycoside phosphotransferases achieve inactivation of their antibiotic substrates by phosphorylation. Only phosphorylates hygromycin and closely related compounds such as demethyl analogs and destomycin. From Escherichia coli.
   2247..2495    +  terminator     NOS terminator: nopaline synthase terminator and poly(A) signal
   2648..2672    -  misc_feature   RB T-DNA repeat: right border repeat from nopaline C58 T-DNA
   2787..3375    -  rep_origin     ori: high-copy-number ColE1/pMB1/pBR322/pUC origin of replication
   3546..4406    -  CDS            AmpR: β-lactamase; bla; confers resistance to ampicillin, carbenicillin, and related antibiotics
   4407..4511    -  promoter       AmpR promoter: bla
   4639..5170    +  rep_origin     oriV: incP origin of replication
   5475..6620    +  CDS            trfA: TRFA_ECOLX - Experimental evidence at protein level: Swiss-Prot protein existence level 1. Also involved in plasmid copy number control, promoting intermolecular coupling of protein bound iterons at oriV, which inhibits replication initiation. From Escherichia coli.
