[The description below was written by a language model from this plasmid's Addgene catalogue record and pLannotate feature annotations shown in this document.]
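Description:
pKDH is an empty plant expression backbone of 6,675 bp, built as a compact binary-type vector into which the user supplies both the promoter and the gene or reporter to be expressed. The record lists no promoter for the expression position. According to the depositor notes, a promoter can be inserted at EcoRI and HindIII sites and a reporter or gene of interest at XhoI and SacI sites. The multiple cloning site itself is not annotated in the feature table. The pea rbcS-E9 terminator lying just inside the left border presumably provides the polyadenylation signal for the inserted cassette, although the record does not say so explicitly.

The annotated T-DNA region is bounded by nopaline-type left and right border repeats. Besides the E9 terminator, it carries a plant selection cassette in which the nopaline synthase (NOS) promoter drives hph, the hygromycin phosphotransferase gene, followed by the NOS terminator. This allows transformed plant cells to be selected on hygromycin.

Outside the borders, the backbone contains a high-copy ColE1/pUC-type origin and an ampicillin resistance gene (β-lactamase with its own promoter) for propagation and selection in E. coli. It also carries the IncP oriV together with trfA, which encodes the replication initiator that acts at oriV. This broad-host-range pair typically supports plasmid maintenance in Agrobacterium, consistent with T-DNA delivery.

The associated publication describes a vector family intended for both transient assays and stable expression of foreign genes in plants. pKDH fits this as a hygromycin-selectable scaffold for testing promoters, reporters or transgenes.
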