Addgene plasmid #67584: pKDH
Purpose: (Empty Backbone) Gene expression in plants. A promoter and/or reporter can be cloned into this plasmid
Depositing lab: Indu Maiti. Depositing organization: University of Kentucky. Publication: pSiM24 is a novel versatile gene expression vector for transient assays as well as stable expression of foreign genes in plants. Sahoo DK, Dey N, Maiti IB. PLoS One. 2014 Jun 4;9(6):e98988. doi: 10.1371/journal.pone.0098988. eCollection 2014. PONE-D-14-03371 PubMed 24897541.
Backbone
  Vector backbone: N/A
  Backbone manufacturer: Stratagene, fragments of the vector were synthesized by GenArt-Life Technologies
  Backbone size (bp): 6675
  Vector type: Plant Expression
  Promoter: None
  Selectable markers: Hygromycin
Growth in bacteria
  Bacterial resistance: Ampicillin, 100 μg/mL
  Growth temperature: 37°C
  Growth strain: DH5alpha
  Copy number: High Copy
Gene/Insert
  Cloning method: Restriction Enzyme
  Sequencing primers: 5′ NOS-F (5'-GCGTTCAAAAGTCGCCTAAG-3'); 3′ NOSterm-R (5'-attgccaaatgtttgaacga-3')
Terms and licenses: Academic/Nonprofit Terms; Industry Terms: Not Available to Industry
Depositor comments: A reporter or gene of interest can be incorporated into pKDH at XhoI and SacI sites. A promoter can be incorporated into pKDH at EcoRI and HindIII sites. pKDH contains a hygromycin resistance cassette.
How to cite: pKDH was a gift from Indu Maiti (Addgene plasmid # 67584 ; http://n2t.net/addgene:67584 ; RRID:Addgene_67584)
