>Addgene plasmid #67584 | pKDH | addgene partial sequence | sequence record 120032 | NOS-F 5'-GCGTTCAAAAGTCGCCTAAG-3'
AAAATGCTCCACTGACGTTCCATAAATTCCCCTCGGTATCCAATTAGAGTCTCATATTCACTCTCAAATG
GGAAAGAAGCCAGAGCTTACTGCTACTTCCGTGGAGAAGTTCCTTATTGAGAAGTTCGATTCCGTGTCTG
ATCTTATGCAACTTTCTGAGGGTGAAGAGTCTAGGGCTTTCTCTTTTGATGTTGGTGGAAGGGGTTATGT
TCTTAGGGTGAACTCTTGCGCTGATGGATTCTACAAGGATCGTTACGTTTACAGGCATTTCGCTTCAGCT
GCTTTGCCAATTCCAGAGGTGTTGGATATTGGAGAGTTCTCTGAGTCTCTTACTTACTGCATTTCTAGGC
GTGCTCAAGGTGTTACTCTTCAGGATCTTCCAGAAACTGAGCTTCCAGCTGTTCTTCAACCAGTTGCTGA
GGCTATGGATGCTATTGCTGCTGCTGATCTTTCTCAAACTTCCGGATTTGGACCATTTGGTCCACAAGGT
ATCGGACAGTACACTACTTGGAGGGATTTCATTTGCGCTATTGCTGATCCACATGTTTACCACTGGCAGA
CTGTGATGGATGATACTGTTTCTGCTTCTGTTGCTCAGGCTCTTGATGAACTTATGCTTTGGGCTGAGGA
TTGTCCAGAAGTTAGGCACCTTGTTCACGCTGATTTCGGATCTAACAACGTGCTCACTGATAACGGAAGG
ATCACTGCTGTTATTGATTGGTCCGAGGCTATGTTTGGAGATTCTCAGTACGAGGTGGCAAACATTTTTT
TCTGGCGACCTTGGCTTGCTTGTATGGAACAGCAGACTAGATATTTCGAGAGAAGGCATCCAGAACTTGC
TGGATCTCCAAGGCTTAGGGCTTACATGCTTAGGATTGGACTTGATCAGCTTTACCAGTCTCTCGTGGAT
GGAAATTTTGATGATGCTGCTTGGGCTCAGG
