>Addgene plasmid #67584 | pKDH | addgene partial sequence | sequence record 120033 | NOSterm-R 5'-attgccaaatgtttgaacga-3'
GATGGCCTTCTATTTCCAGAATCAGCAAGCACTTCAACGCATCCATCAGTCCAAACAGCAGCTGATCTTC
TAGCAATCTGAGTCCTTCCAACAGTTCCAGCACCAGACCTCACAATAGCATCACATCTTCCCTGAGCCCA
AGCAGCATCATCAAAATTTCCATCCACGAGAGACTGGTAAAGCTGATCAAGTCCAATCCTAAGCATGTAA
GCCCTAAGCCTTGGAGATCCAGCAAGTTCTGGATGCCTTCTCTCGAAATATCTAGTCTGCTGTTCCATAC
AAGCAAGCCAAGGTCGCCAGAAAAAAATGTTTGCCACCTCGTACTGAGAATCTCCAAACATAGCCTCGGA
CCAATCAATAACAGCAGTGATCCTTCCGTTATCAGTGAGCACGTTGTTAGATCCGAAATCAGCGTGAACA
AGGTGCCTAACTTCTGGACAATCCTCAGCCCAAAGCATAAGTTCATCAAGAGCCTGAGCAACAGAAGCAG
AAACAGTATCATCCATCACAGTCTGCCAGTGGTAAACATGTGGATCAGCAATAGCGCAAATGAAATCCCT
CCAAGTAGTGTACTGTCCGATACCTTGTGGACCAAATGGTCCAAATCCGGAAGTTTGAGAAAGATCAGCA
GCAGCAATAGCATCCATAGCCTCAGCAACTGGTTGAAGAACAGCTGGAAGCTCAGTTTCTGGAAGATCCT
GAAGAGTAACACCTTGAGCACGCCTAGAAATGCAGTAAGTAAGAGACTCAGAGAACTCTCCAATATCCAA
CACCTCTGGAATTGGCAAAGCAGCTGAAGCGAAATGCCTGT
